>Addgene plasmid #139620 | RET_Y1062F-SHC | addgene full sequence | sequence record 297093 | Addgene NGS Result
GACATTGATTATTGACTAGTTATTAATAGTAATCAATTACGGGGTCATTAGTTCATAGCCCATATATGGA
GTTCCGCGTTACATAACTTACGGTAAATGGCCCGCCTGGCTGACCGCCCAACGACCCCCGCCCATTGACG
TCAATAATGACGTATGTTCCCATAGTAACGCCAATAGGGACTTTCCATTGACGTCAATGGGTGGAGTATT
TACGGTAAACTGCCCACTTGGCAGTACATCAAGTGTATCATATGCCAAGTACGCCCCCTATTGACGTCAA
TGACGGTAAATGGCCCGCCTGGCATTATGCCCAGTACATGACCTTATGGGACTTTCCTACTTGGCAGTAC
ATCTACGTATTAGTCATCGCTATTACCATGGTGATGCGGTTTTGGCAGTACATCAATGGGCGTGGATAGC
GGTTTGACTCACGGGGATTTCCAAGTCTCCACCCCATTGACGTCAATGGGAGTTTGTTTTGGCACCAAAA
TCAACGGGACTTTCCAAAATGTCGTAACAACTCCGCCCCATTGACGCAAATGGGCGGTAGGCGTGTACGG
TGGGAGGTCTATATAAGCAGAGCTCTCCCTATCAGTGATAGAGATCTCCCTATCAGTGATAGAGATCGTC
GACGAGCTCGTTTAGTGAACCGTCAGATCGCCTGGAGACGCCATCCACGCTGTTTTGACCTCCATAGAAG
ACACCGGGACCGATCCAGCCTCCGGACTCTAGCGTTTAAACTTAAGCTTGGTACCGAGCTCGGATCCACT
AGTCCAGTGTGGTGGAATTCTGCAGATATCAACAAGTTTGTACAAAAAAGTTGGCACCATGGCGAAGGCG
ACGTCCGGTGCCGCGGGGCTGCGTCTGCTGTTGCTGCTGCTGCTGCCGCTGCTAGGCAAAGTGGCATTGG
GCCTCTACTTCTCGAGGGATGCTTACTGGGAGAAGCTGTATGTGGACCAGGCGGCCGGCACGCCCTTGCT
GTACGTCCATGCCCTGCGGGACGCCCCTGAGGAGGTGCCCAGCTTCCGCCTGGGCCAGCATCTCTACGGC
ACGTACCGCACACGGCTGCATGAGAACAACTGGATCTGCATCCAGGAGGACACCGGCCTCCTCTACCTTA
ACCGGAGCCTGGACCATAGCTCCTGGGAGAAGCTCAGTGTCCGCAACCGCGGCTTTCCCCTGCTCACCGT
CTACCTCAAGGTCTTCCTGTCACCCACATCCCTTCGTGAGGGCGAGTGCCAGTGGCCAGGCTGTGCCCGC
GTATACTTCTCCTTCTTCAACACCTCCTTTCCAGCCTGCAGCTCCCTCAAGCCCCGGGAGCTCTGCTTCC
CAGAGACAAGGCCCTCCTTCCGCATTCGGGAGAACCGACCCCCAGGCACCTTCCACCAGTTCCGCCTGCT
GCCTGTGCAGTTCTTGTGCCCCAACATCAGCGTGGCCTACAGGCTCCTGGAGGGTGAGGGTCTGCCCTTC
CGCTGCGCCCCGGACAGCCTGGAGGTGAGCACGCGCTGGGCCCTGGACCGCGAGCAGCGGGAGAAGTACG
AGCTGGTGGCCGTGTGCACCGTGCACGCCGGCGCGCGCGAGGAGGTGGTGATGGTGCCCTTCCCGGTGAC
CGTGTACGACGAGGACGACTCGGCGCCCACCTTCCCCGCGGGCGTCGACACCGCCAGCGCCGTGGTGGAG
TTCAAGCGGAAGGAGGACACCGTGGTGGCCACGCTGCGTGTCTTCGATGCAGACGTGGTACCTGCATCAG
GGGAGCTGGTGAGGCGGTACACAAGCACGCTGCTCCCCGGGGACACCTGGGCCCAGCAGACCTTCCGGGT
GGAACACTGGCCCAACGAGACCTCGGTCCAGGCCAACGGCAGCTTCGTGCGGGCGACCGTACATGACTAT
AGGCTGGTTCTCAACCGGAACCTCTCCATCTCGGAGAACCGCACCATGCAGCTGGCGGTGCTGGTCAATG
ACTCAGACTTCCAGGGCCCAGGAGCGGGCGTCCTCTTGCTCCACTTCAACGTGTCGGTGCTGCCGGTCAG
CCTGCACCTGCCCAGTACCTACTCCCTCTCCGTGAGCAGGAGGGCTCGCCGATTTGCCCAGATCGGGAAA
GTCTGTGTGGAAAACTGCCAGGCATTCAGTGGCATCAACGTCCAGTACAAGCTGCATTCCTCTGGTGCCA
ACTGCAGCACGCTAGGGGTGGTCACCTCAGCCGAGGACACCTCGGGGATCCTGTTTGTGAATGACACCAA
GGCCCTGCGGCGGCCCAAGTGTGCCGAACTTCACTACATGGTGGTGGCCACCGACCAGCAGACCTCTAGG
CAGGCCCAGGCCCAGCTGCTTGTAACAGTGGAGGGGTCATATGTGGCCGAGGAGGCGGGCTGCCCCCTGT
CCTGTGCAGTCAGCAAGAGACGGCTGGAGTGTGAGGAGTGTGGCGGCCTGGGCTCCCCAACAGGCAGGTG
TGAGTGGAGGCAAGGAGATGGCAAAGGGATCACCAGGAACTTCTCCACCTGCTCTCCCAGCACCAAGACC
TGCCCCGACGGCCACTGCGATGTTGTGGAGACCCAAGACATCAACATTTGCCCTCAGGACTGCCTCCGGG
GCAGCATTGTTGGGGGACACGAGCCTGGGGAGCCCCGGGGGATTAAAGCTGGCTATGGCACCTGCAACTG
CTTCCCTGAGGAGGAGAAGTGCTTCTGCGAGCCCGAAGACATCCAGGATCCACTGTGCGACGAGCTGTGC
CGCACGGTGATCGCAGCCGCTGTCCTCTTCTCCTTCATCGTCTCGGTGCTGCTGTCTGCCTTCTGCATCC
ACTGCTACCACAAGTTTGCCCACAAGCCACCCATCTCCTCAGCTGAGATGACCTTCCGGAGGCCCGCCCA
GGCCTTCCCGGTCAGCTACTCCTCTTCCAGTGCCCGCCGGCCCTCGCTGGACTCCATGGAGAACCAGGTC
TCCGTGGATGCCTTCAAGATCCTGGAGGATCCAAAGTGGGAATTCCCTCGGAAGAACTTGGTTCTTGGAA
AAACTCTAGGAGAAGGCGAATTTGGAAAAGTGGTCAAGGCAACGGCCTTCCATCTGAAAGGCAGAGCAGG
GTACACCACGGTGGCCGTGAAGATGCTGAAAGAGAACGCCTCCCCGAGTGAGCTTCGAGACCTGCTGTCA
GAGTTCAACGTCCTGAAGCAGGTCAACCACCCACATGTCATCAAATTGTATGGGGCCTGCAGCCAGGATG
GCCCGCTCCTCCTCATCGTGGAGTACGCCAAATACGGCTCCCTGCGGGGCTTCCTCCGCGAGAGCCGCAA
AGTGGGGCCTGGCTACCTGGGCAGTGGAGGCAGCCGCAACTCCAGCTCCCTGGACCACCCGGATGAGCGG
GCCCTCACCATGGGCGACCTCATCTCATTTGCCTGGCAGATCTCACAGGGGATGCAGTATCTGGCCGAGA
TGAAGCTCGTTCATCGGGACTTGGCAGCCAGAAACATCCTGGTAGCTGAGGGGCGGAAGATGAAGATTTC
GGATTTCGGCTTGTCCCGAGATGTTTATGAAGAGGATTCGTACGTGAAGAGGAGCCAGGGTCGGATTCCA
GTTAAATGGATGGCAATTGAATCCCTTTTTGATCATATCTACACCACGCAAAGTGATGTATGGTCTTTTG
GTGTCCTGCTGTGGGAGATCGTGACCCTAGGGGGAAACCCCTATCCTGGGATTCCTCCTGAGCGGCTCTT
CAACCTTCTGAAGACCGGCCACCGGATGGAGAGGCCAGACAACTGCAGCGAGGAGATGTACTGCCTGATG
CTGCAATGCTGGAAGCAGGAGCCGGACAAAAGGCCGGTGTTTGCGGACATCAGCAAAGACCTGGAGAAGA
TGATGGTTAAGAGGAGAGACTACTTGGACCTTGCGGCGTCCACTCCATCTGACTCCCTGATTTATGACGA
CGGCCTCTCAGAGGAGGAGACACCGCTGGTGGACTGTAATAATGCCCCCCTCCCTCGAGCCCTCCCTTCC
ACATGGATTGAAAACAAACTCTTTGGTAGAATTTCCCATGCATTTACTAGATTCCCAACTTTCTTGTACA
AAGTGGTTGATATCAAGGCCGCCGACATCACCAGCCTGTACAAGAAAGTGGGGTGGAGCCATCCCCAGTT
CGAGAAGGGCGGAGGATCTGGCGGCGGAAGCGGCGGAGGAAGCTGGTCCCACCCTCAGTTTGAGAAAGGC
ACCGAGCTGGGCAGCACCATGGCCAGCTACCCCTACGACGTGCCCGACTACGCCTGATGACTCGAGTCTA
GAGGGCCCGTTTAAACCCGCTGATCAGCCTCGACTGTGCCTTCTAGTTGCCAGCCATCTGTTGTTTGCCC
CTCCCCCGTGCCTTCCTTGACCCTGGAAGGTGCCACTCCCACTGTCCTTTCCTAATAAAATGAGGAAATT
GCATCGCATTGTCTGAGTAGGTGTCATTCTATTCTGGGGGGTGGGGTGGGGCAGGACAGCAAGGGGGAGG
ATTGGGAAGACAATAGCAGGCATGCTGGGGATGCGGTGGGCTCTATGGCTTCTGAGGCGGAAAGAACCAG
CTGGGGCTCTAGGGGGTATCCCC
[124 nt withheld, positions 4574-4697]
C
[91 nt withheld, positions 4699-4789]
AGGGTGATGGTTCACGTACCTAGAAGTTCCTATTCCGAAGTTCCTATTCTCTAGAAAGTATAGGAACTTC
CTTGGCCAAAAAGCCTGAACTCACCGCGACGTCTGTCGAGAAGTTTCTGATCGAAAAGTTCGACAGCGTC
TCCGACCTGATGCAGCTCTCGGAGGGCGAAGAATCTCGTGCTTTCAGCTTCGATGTAGGAGGGCGTGGAT
ATGTCCTGCGGGTAAATAGCTGCGCCGATGGTTTCTACAAAGATCGTTATGTTTATCGGCACTTTGCATC
GGCCGCGCTCCCGATTCCGGAAGTGCTTGACATTGGGGAATTCAGCGAGAGCCTGACCTATTGCATCTCC
CGCCGTGCACAGGGTGTCACGTTGCAAGACCTGCCTGAAACCGAACTGCCCGCTGTTCTGCAGCCGGTCG
CGGAGGCCATGGATGCGATCGCTGCGGCCGATCTTAGCCAGACGAGCGGGTTCGGCCCATTCGGACCGCA
AGGAATCGGTCAATACACTACATGGCGTGATTTCATATGCGCGATTGCTGATCCCCATGTGTATCACTGG
CAAACTGTGATGGACGACACCGTCAGTGCGTCCGTCGCGCAGGCTCTCGATGAGCTGATGCTTTGGGCCG
AGGACTGCCCCGAAGTCCGGCACCTCGTGCACGCGGATTTCGGCTCCAACAATGTCCTGACGGACAATGG
CCGCATAACAGCGGTCATTGACTGGAGCGAGGCGATGTTCGGGGATTCCCAATACGAGGTCGCCAACATC
TTCTTCTGGAGGCCGTGGTTGGCTTGTATGGAGCAGCAGACGCGCTACTTCGAGCGGAGGCATCCGGAGC
TTGCAGGATCGCCGCGGCTCCGGGCGTATATGCTCCGCATTGGTCTTGACCAACTCTATCAGAGCTTGGT
TGACGGCAATTTCGATGATGCAGCTTGGGCGCAGGGTCGATGCGACGCAATCGTCCGATCCGGAGCCGGG
ACTGTCGGGCGTACACAAATCGCCCGCAGAAGCGCGGCCGTCTGGACCGATGGCTGTGTAGAAGTACTCG
CCGATAGTGGAAACCGACGCCCCAGCACTCGTCCGAGGGCAAAGGAATAGCACGTACTACGAGATTTCGA
TTCCACCGCCGCCTTCTATGAAAGGTTGGGCTTCGGAATCGTTTTCCGGGACGCCGGCTGGATGATCCTC
CAGCGCGGGGATCTCATGCTGGAGTTCTTCGCCCACCCCAACTTGTTTATTGCAGCTTATAATGGTTACA
AATAAAGCAATAGCATCACAAATTTCACAAATAAAGCATTTTTTTCACTGCATTCTAGTTGTGGTTTGTC
CAAACTCATCAATGTATCTTATCATGTCTGTATACCGTCGACCTCTAGCTAGAGCTTGGCGTAATCATGG
TCATAGCTGTTTCCTGTGTGAAATTGTTATCCGCTCACAATTCCACACAACATACGAGCCGGAAGCATAA
AGTGTAAAGCCTGGGGTGCCTAATGAGTGAGCTAACTCACATTAATTGCGTTGCGCTCACTGCCCGCTTT
CCAGTCGGGAAACCTGTCGTGCCAGCTGCATTAATGAATCGGCCAACGCGCGGGGAGAGGCGGTTTGCGT
ATTGGGCGCTCTTCCGCTTCCTCGCTCACTGACTCGCTGCGCTCGGTCGTTCGGCTGCGGCGAGCGGTAT
CAGCTCACTCAAAGGCGGTAATACGGTTATCCACAGAATCAGGGGATAACGCAGGAAAGAACATGTGAGC
AAAAGGCCAGCAAAAGGCCAGGAACCGTAAAAAGGCCGCGTTGCTGGCGTTTTTCCATAGGCTCCGCCCC
CCTGACGAGCATCACAAAAATCGACGCTCAAGTCAGAGGTGGCGAAACCCGACAGGACTATAAAGATACC
AGGCGTTTCCCCCTGGAAGCTCCCTCGTGCGCTCTCCTGTTCCGACCCTGCCGCTTACCGGATACCTGTC
CGCCTTTCTCCCTTCGGGAAGCGTGGCGCTTTCTCATAGCTCACGCTGTAGGTATCTCAGTTCGGTGTAG
GTCGTTCGCTCCAAGCTGGGCTGTGTGCACGAACCCCCCGTTCAGCCCGACCGCTGCGCCTTATCCGGTA
ACTATCGTCTTGAGTCCAACCCGGTAAGACACGACTTATCGCCACTGGCAGCAGCCACTGGTAACAGGAT
TAGCAGAGCGAGGTATGTAGGCGGTGCTACAGAGTTCTTGAAGTGGTGGCCTAACTACGGCTACACTAGA
AGAACAGTATTTGGTATCTGCGCTCTGCTGAAGCCAGTTACCTTCGGAAAAAGAGTTGGTAGCTCTTGAT
CCGGCAAACAAACCACCGCTGGTAGCGGTGGTTTTTTTGTTTGCAAGCAGCAGATTACGCGCAGAAAAAA
AGGATCTCAAGAAGATCCTTTGATCTTTTCTACGGGGTCTGACGCTCAGTGGAACGAAAACTCACGTTAA
GGGATTTTGGTCATGAGATTATCAAAAAGGATCTTCACCTAGATCCTTTTAAATTAAAAATGAAGTTTTA
AATCAATCTAAAGTATATATGAGTAAACTTGGTCTGACAGTTACCAATGCTTAATCAGTGAGGCACCTAT
CTCAGCGATCTGTCTATTTCGTTCATCCATAGTTGCCTGACTCCCCGTCGTGTAGATAACTACGATACGG
GAGGGCTTACCATCTGGCCCCAGTGCTGCAATGATACCGCGAGACCCACGCTCACCGGCTCCAGATTTAT
CAGCAATAAACCAGCCAGCCGGAAGGGCCGAGCGCAGAAGTGGTCCTGCAACTTTATCCGCCTCCATCCA
GTCTATTAATTGTTGCCGGGAAGCTAGAGTAAGTAGTTCGCCAGTTAATAGTTTGCGCAACGTTGTTGCC
ATTGCTACAGGCATCGTGGTGTCACGCTCGTCGTTTGGTATGGCTTCATTCAGCTCCGGTTCCCAACGAT
CAAGGCGAGTTACATGATCCCCCATGTTGTGCAAAAAAGCGGTTAGCTCCTTCGGTCCTCCGATCGTTGT
CAGAAGTAAGTTGGCCGCAGTGTTATCACTCATGGTTATGGCAGCACTGCATAATTCTCTTACTGTCATG
CCATCCGTAAGATGCTTTTCTGTGACTGGTGAGTACTCAACCAAGTCATTCTGAGAATAGTGTATGCGGC
GACCGAGTTGCTCTTGCCCGGCGTCAATACGGGATAATACCGCGCCACATAGCAGAACTTTAAAAGTGCT
CATCATTGGAAAACGTTCTTCGGGGCGAAAACTCTCAAGGATCTTACCGCTGTTGAGATCCAGTTCGATG
TAACCCACTCGTGCACCCAACTGATCTTCAGCATCTTTTACTTTCACCAGCGTTTCTGGGTGAGCAAAAA
CAGGAAGGCAAAATGCCGCAAAAAAGGGAATAAGGGCGACACGGAAATGTTGAATACTCATACTCTTCCT
TTTTCAATATTATTGAAGCATTTATCAGGGTTATTGTCTCATGAGCGGATACATATTTGAATGTATTTAG
AAAAATAAACAAATAGGGGTTCCGCGCACATTTCCCCGAAAAGTGCCACCTGACGTCGACGGATCGGGAG
ATCTCCCGATCCCCTATGGTGCACTCTCAGTACAATCTGCTCTGATGCCGCATAGTTAAGCCAGTATCTG
CTCCCTGCTTGTGTGTTGGAGGTCGCTGAGTAGTGCGCGAGCAAAATTTAAGCTACAACAAGGCAAGGCT
TGACCGACAATTGCATGAAGAATCTGCTTAGGGTTAGGCGTTTTGCGCTGCTTCGCGATGTACGGGCCAG
ATATACGCGTT
Features (pLannotate 1.2.2; 23 found; start..end, strand, type, name):
      1..380     +  enhancer       CMV enhancer: human cytomegalovirus immediate early enhancer
    381..584     +  promoter       CMV promoter: human cytomegalovirus (CMV) immediate early promoter
    586..605     +  promoter       PLtetO-1 promoter (fragment): modified phage lambda PL promoter with tet operator sites (Lutz and Bujard, 1997)
    607..626     +  promoter       PLtetO-1 promoter (fragment): modified phage lambda PL promoter with tet operator sites (Lutz and Bujard, 1997)
    634..667     +  promoter       TRE3GV promoter (fragment): 3rd-generation Tet-responsive promoter that can be activated by binding of Tet-On® 3G, optimized for retroviral and lentiviral vectors
    803..820     +  protein_bind   attB1 (fragment): mutant version of attB; core recombination site for the Gateway® BP reaction BP Clonase™
    829..4017    +  CDS            RET: RET_HUMAN - Also known as CDHF12, CDHR16, PTC, RET51. Experimental evidence at protein level: Swiss-Prot protein existence level 1. Receptor tyrosine-protein kinase involved in numerous cellular mechanisms including cell proliferation, neuronal navigation, cell migration, and cell differentiation upon binding with glial cell derived neurotrophic factor family ligands. Phosphorylates PTK2/FAK1. Regulates both cell death/survival balance and positional information. Required for the molecular mechanisms orchestration during intestine organogenesis; involved in the development of enteric nervous s
   4044..4067    -  protein_bind   attB2: mutant version of attB; recombination site for the Gateway® BP reaction BP Clonase™
   4304..4528    +  polyA_signal   bGH poly(A) signal: bovine growth hormone polyadenylation signal
   4532..4553    +  promoter       SV40 promoter (fragment): SV40 enhancer and early promoter
   4574..4807    +  rep_origin     f1 ori (fragment) (sequence partly withheld): f1 bacteriophage origin of replication; arrow indicates direction of (+) strand synthesis
   4812..4859    +  protein_bind   FRT: FLP-mediated recombination occurs in the 8-bp core sequence TCTAGAAA (Turan and Bode, 2011). FLP recombinase from the Saccharomyces cerevisiae 2μ plasmid
   4867..5889    +  CDS            HygR: aminoglycoside phosphotransferase from E. coli; aph(4)-Ia; confers resistance to hygromycin
   5899..6024    +  CDS            ble (fragment): BLE_KLEPN - Experimental evidence at protein level: Swiss-Prot protein existence level 1. Binding protein with a strong affinity to the bleomycin family of antibiotics. Binds to CL990; an antimitotic-antibiotic compound. From Klebsiella pneumoniae.
   6019..6140    +  polyA_signal   SV40 poly(A) signal: SV40 polyadenylation signal
   6213..6229    -  protein_bind   lac operator: The lac repressor binds to the lac operator to inhibit transcription in E. coli. This inhibition can be relieved by adding lactose or isopropyl-β-D-thiogalactopyranoside (IPTG). lac repressor encoded by lacI
   6237..6267    -  promoter       lac promoter: promoter for the E. coli lac operon
   6282..6303    -  protein_bind   CAP binding site: CAP binding activates transcription in the presence of cAMP. E. coli catabolite activator protein
   6316..6408    -  CDS            lacI (fragment): lac repressor; lacI; The lac repressor binds to the lac operator to inhibit transcription in E. coli. This inhibition can be relieved by adding lactose or isopropyl-β-D-thiogalactopyranoside (IPTG).
   6591..7179    -  rep_origin     ori: high-copy-number ColE1/pMB1/pBR322/pUC origin of replication
   7350..8210    -  CDS            AmpR: β-lactamase; bla; confers resistance to ampicillin, carbenicillin, and related antibiotics
   8211..8315    -  promoter       AmpR promoter: bla
   8374..8426    -  misc_feature   bom (fragment): basis of mobility region from pBR322
