[The description below was written by a language model from this plasmid's Addgene catalogue record and pLannotate feature annotations shown in this document.]
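Description:
RET_Y1062F-SHC is a mammalian expression plasmid built on the pcDNA5/FRT/TO backbone, carrying the human receptor tyrosine kinase RET with a Y1062F substitution. The 8,580 nt plasmid is propagated in E. coli through a high-copy ColE1/pUC-type origin and selected with ampicillin via the β-lactamase gene. A fragment of the f1 origin is also present.

The RET coding sequence was introduced by Gateway cloning and is flanked by attB1 and attB2 sites. It lies downstream of the CMV enhancer and promoter. Short tet operator matches follow the promoter, as expected for the "TO" design, in which transcription is held off in cells expressing the Tet repressor and induced by tetracycline or doxycycline. The catalogue entry states that a StrepIII-HA tag is supplied by the backbone at the C terminus of the insert. The feature table does not annotate this tag, though an unannotated stretch between attB2 and the bGH polyadenylation signal is where it would be expected.

Downstream, an FRT site sits directly in front of a hygromycin resistance gene followed by an SV40 poly(A) signal. In this backbone design the hygromycin gene generally becomes expressed only after FLP-mediated integration into a matching genomic FRT site in a suitable host line, giving isogenic, single-copy stable cells under hygromycin selection.

The stated purpose is StrepIII-HA-tagged gene expression, which suits Strep-based affinity purification and HA detection of the protein. The associated publication concerns regulation of GDNF-dependent RET signalling. The record does not itself explain the functional effect of the Y1062F mutation.
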