Addgene plasmid #139620: RET_Y1062F-SHC
Purpose: StrepIII-HA-tagged gene expression
Depositing lab: Markku Varjosalo. Publication: PTPRA Phosphatase Regulates GDNF-Dependent RET Signaling and Inhibits the RET Mutant MEN2A Oncogenic Potential. Yadav L, Pietila E, Ohman T, Liu X, Mahato AK, Sidorova Y, Lehti K, Saarma M, Varjosalo M. iScience. 2020 Feb 21;23(2):100871. doi: 10.1016/j.isci.2020.100871. Epub 2020 Jan 31. PubMed 32062451.
Backbone
  Vector backbone: pcDNA5/FRT/TO
  Vector type: Mammalian Expression
  Selectable markers: Hygromycin
Growth in bacteria
  Bacterial resistance: Ampicillin, 100 μg/mL
  Growth temperature: 37°C
  Growth strain: DH5alpha
  Copy number: High Copy
Gene/Insert
  Gene/Insert name: RET_Y1062F
  Species: H. sapiens (human)
  Mutation: Y1062F
  Entrez Gene: RET (a.k.a. CDHF12, CDHR16, HSCR1, MEN2A, MEN2B, MTC1, PTC, RET-ELE1)
  Promoter: CMV
  Tag / fusion protein: StrepIII-HA (C terminal on backbone)
  Cloning method: Gateway Cloning
  Sequencing primers: 5′ CMV forward; 3′ BGH reverse
Terms and licenses: Academic/Nonprofit Terms; Industry Terms: Not Available to Industry
How to cite: RET_Y1062F-SHC was a gift from Markku Varjosalo (Addgene plasmid # 139620 ; http://n2t.net/addgene:139620 ; RRID:Addgene_139620)
